>Addgene plasmid #218936 | pCMV-Flag-hGSDMB | addgene full sequence | sequence record 479189 | Addgene NGS Result
TTGAGATCCTTTTTTTCTGCGCGTAATCTGCTGCTTGCAAACAAAAAAACCACCGCTACCAGCGGTGGTT
TGTTTGCCGGATCAAGAGCTACCAACTCTTTTTCCGAAGGTAACTGGCTTCAGCAGAGCGCAGATACCAA
ATACTGTTCTTCTAGTGTAGCCGTAGTTAGGCCACCACTTCAAGAACTCTGTAGCACCGCCTACATACCT
CGCTCTGCTAATCCTGTTACCAGTGGCTGCTGCCAGTGGCGATAAGTCGTGTCTTACCGGGTTGGACTCA
AGACGATAGTTACCGGATAAGGCGCAGCGGTCGGGCTGAACGGGGGGTTCGTGCACACAGCCCAGCTTGG
AGCGAACGACCTACACCGAACTGAGATACCTACAGCGTGAGCTATGAGAAAGCGCCACGCTTCCCGAAGG
GAGAAAGGCGGACAGGTATCCGGTAAGCGGCAGGGTCGGAACAGGAGAGCGCACGAGGGAGCTTCCAGGG
GGAAACGCCTGGTATCTTTATAGTCCTGTCGGGTTTCGCCACCTCTGACTTGAGCGTCGATTTTTGTGAT
GCTCGTCAGGGGGGCGGAGCCTATGGAAAAACGCCAGCAACGCGGCCTTTTTACGGTTCCTGGCCTTTTG
CTGGCCTTTTGCTCACATGTTCTTTCCTGCGTTATCCCCTGATTCTGTGGATAACCGTATTACCGCCTTT
GAGTGAGCTGATACCGCTCGCCGCAGCCGAACGACCGAGCGCAGCGAGTCAGTGAGCGAGGAAGCGGAAG
AGCGCCCAATACGCAAACCGCCTCTCCCCGCGCGTTGGCCGATTCATTAATGCAGCTGGCACGACAGGTT
TCCCGACTGGAAAGCGGGCAGTGAGCGCAACGCAATTAATGTGAGTTAGCTCACTCATTAGGCACCCCAG
GCTTTACACTTTATGCTTCCGGCTCGTATGTTGTGTGGAATTGTGAGCGGATAACAATTTCACACAGGAA
ACAGCTATGACATGATTACGAATTTAATACGACTCACTATAGGGAATTGATCCAGACATGATAAGATACA
TTGATGAGTTTGGACAAACCACAACTAGAATGCAGTGAAAAAAATGCTTTATTTGTGAAATTTGTGATGC
TATTGCTTTATTTGTAACCATTATAAGCTGCAATAAACAAGTTAACAACAACAATTGCATTCATTTTATG
TTTCAGGTTCAGGGGGAGGTGTGGGAGGTTTTTTAAAGCAAGTAAAACCTCTACAAATGTGGTATGGCTG
ATTATGATCGGCGGAGCCTATGGAAAAACGCCAGCAACGCGGCCTTTTTACGGTTCCAGCTTGGCGAGTG
GGTGGTGAGCAGCTCGCCGTCGCGCAGCAGGCGCCAGCGCTCCATCCACGCAGTGACCTCAGGCGGAAAA
CGGGAAGACACACTCATGAGATGCCTGCAAGCAATTCGTTCTGTATCAGGCGCAGGAGCGTCCCGTCCGG
GTCGACCAAAGCGGCCATCGTGCCTCCCCACTCCTGCAGTTCGGGGGCATGGATGCGCGGATAGCCGCTG
CTGGTTTCCTGGATGCCGACGGATTTGCACTGCCGGTAGAACTCCGCGAGGTCGTCCAGCCTCAGGCAGC
AGCTGAACCAACTCGCGAGGGGATCGAGCCCGGGGTGGGCGAAGAACTCCAGCATGAGATCCCCGCGCTG
GAGGATCATCCAGCCGGCGTCCCGGAAAACGATTCCGAAGCCCAACCTTTCATAGAAGGCGGCGGTGGAA
TCGAAATCTCGTGATGGCAGGTTGGGCGTCGCTTGGTCGGTCATTTCGAACCCCAGAGTCCCGCTCAGAA
GAACTCGTCAAGAAGGCGATAGAAGGCGATGCGCTGCGAATCGGGAGCGGCGATACCGTAAAGCACGAGG
AAGCGGTCAGCCCATTCGCCGCCAAGCTCTTCAGCAATATCACGGGTAGCCAACGCTATGTCCTGATAGC
GGTCCGCCACACCCAGCCGGCCACAGTCGATGAATCCAGAAAAGCGGCCATTTTCCACCATGATATTCGG
CAAGCAGGCATCGCCATGGGTCACGACGAGATCCTCGCCGTCGGGCATGCGCGCCTTGAGCCTGGCGAAC
AGTTCGGCTGGCGCGAGCCCCTGATGCTCTTCGTCCAGATCATCCTGATCGACAAGACCGGCTTCCATCC
GAGTACGTGCTCGCTCGATGCGATGTTTCGCTTGGTGGTCGAATGGGCAGGTAGCCGGATCAAGCGTATG
CAGCCGCCGCATTGCATCAGCCATGATGGATACTTTCTCGGCAGGAGCAAGGTGAGATGACAGGAGATCC
TGCCCCGGCACTTCGCCCAATAGCAGCCAGTCCCTTCCCGCTTCAGTGACAACGTCGAGCACAGCTGCGC
AAGGAACGCCCGTCGTGGCCAGCCACGATAGCCGCGCTGCCTCGTCCTGCAGTTCATTCAGGGCACCGGA
CAGGTCGGTCTTGACAAAAAGAACCGGGCGCCCCTGCGCTGACAGCCGGAACACGGCGGCATCAGAGCAG
CCGATTGTCTGTTGTGCCCAGTCATAGCCGAATAGCCTCTCCACCCAAGCGGCCGGAGAACCTGCGTGCA
ATCCATCTTGTTCAATCATGCGAAACGATCCTCATCCTGTCTCTTGATCAGATCCCAAGCTGATCAATTC
CTCCAAAAAAGCCTCCTCACTACTTCTGGAATAGCTCAGAGGCCGAGGCGGCCTCGGCCTCTGCATAAAT
AAAAAAAATTAGTCAGCCATGGGGCGGAGAATGGGCGGAACTGGGCGGAGTTAGGGGCGGGATGGGCGGA
GTTAGGGGCGGGACTATGGTTGCTGACTAATTGAGATGCATGCTTTGCATACTTCTGCCTGCTGGGGAGC
CTGGGGACTTTCCACACCTGGTTGCTGACTAATTGAGATGCATGCTTTGCATACTTCTGCCTGCTGGGGA
GCCTGGGGACTTTCCACACCCTAACTGACACACATTCCACAGCCAAGCTGGCCGCGTACCCAATTCAACA
GGCATCTACTGAGTGGACCCAACGCATGAGAGGACAGTGCCAAGCAAGCAACTCAAATGTCCCACCGGTT
GGGCATGGCCAGGTAGCCTATGCTGTGTCTGGACGTCCTCCTGCTGGTATAGTTATTTTAAAATCAGAAG
GACAGGGAAGGGAGCAGTGGTTCACGCCTGTAATCCCAGCAATTTGGGAGGCCAAGGTGGGTAGATCACC
TGAGATTAGGAGTTGGAGACCAGCCTGGCCAATATGGTGAAACCCCGTCTCTACCAAAAAAACAAAAATT
AGCTGAGCCTGGTCATGCATGCCTGGAATCCCAACAACTCGGGAGGCTGAGGCAGGAGAATCGCTTGAAC
CCAGGAGGCGGAGATTGCAGTGAGCCAAGATTGTGCCACTGCACTCCAGCTTGGTTCCCAATAGACCCCG
CAGGCCCTACAGGTTGTCTTCCCAACTTGCCCCTTGCTCCATACCACCCCCCTCCACCCCATAATATTAT
AGAAGGACACCTAGTCAGACAAAATGATGCAACTTAATTTTATTAGGACAAGGCTGGTGGGCACTGGAGT
GGCAACTTCCAGGGCCAGGAGAGGCACTGGGGAGGGGTCACAGGGATGCCACCCGGGATCCTCTAGATTA
GGAAGAGACAGAGGTAGGCCCCTCAGCCAGCTCCAGCAGGATAGAGACAACAACATACAGCGCACAGAGA
ATTCGTGCCTCAGGGTCATAGTCCATGTCAGGAGGACTGCTGGCCAGCTCATCCCAGTTCTGCTCCATGA
CAGATTTCACCTGGTCCTTCAACAGAGGAAGGGTCCCCTTCTCCAGGGCCTCAGCCACAAACTGCTGCTC
TTCAGACAGCTCTAGCAGGGCATCCAGGAAGTCCAGAATGGCTTTTGCACGCGCTTCTACCAAGACCCCA
GCAGCATTAAAAAGGCTGCTTAGGAGAGGCTTGTCTGGGTCCTCCATGTGTAGCTCCCCGGAAATCAGGA
CCTCAGATACTCTTTGCTCTAGATCCTGCCGAATATCCTCCTTGCCGAGGCACTTAGCGAGGGAGTTTAG
CACATCTTTTCTCTTCTCCTCTGTCAGGTCCTTGAGGACACTCTCCATGTCCTCCAACTTCTCCTTCATG
TTTCTGGAATCCTCCGAACCCAAAGACTTTCCTAAACAGGATGAAGCACCATCCTTCTCTTCTGGAAAGG
ATTTTGTTTTGCCCCTGAAATGAATATTCATCGTCTCCTTGTTGGGGAAGACAAGCTGCTTTACTCGATA
GCTCAGGACCCGATTTGGGGGGATGGTCACTTCCCTTTGGCCCTTGTGTTTATAGCTGAGATGGCCCTGA
GAGATCTGGCTCCAAAATTTATATTGCCGGTCGCTTTTCAGGGTTTCCTCCTTTACCGTCTCCAGAGTTT
CTGTCACCAGATACAGGTTTTCTCTCGTATTAATTGATCGGAATGAAAAGGGTAGTTCCCTCTTCAGCTT
CCTGTTTTCAAGGGTAGCCAGATACTGCTGGGATATCCGGTTCTCCGATATCTTGATTTTCTGATGGTGG
AAGCCCTGGAAACTGCCTGAAATTGTTATTTCTTTGGGTAATCTCACTATCAACTCTCCCGTTGAGTCTA
CATTATCCAGAATTTGAAACTCAGCCTTTTGACCTTGGAGCCCAGAATCCAGTTCATCTAACCACTTGTC
CCCATCTGTGTCCAGAATGTCCATCAGGGTGAGGCCTGTTGTGTAGTGCCGGCATCCAAAGAAAGTTCTC
TTCTCCCCCACCAGATGGAAGCAGCGGAATCTATCAGCATCAACAAGGCTTCTAACGGCAATCATATCCC
CTCCAGCATCCATCTCCTTAACTACAATTCTTGTGATTTCCTCAAATACGCTGAACATTGCGGCCGCAAG
CTTGTCGTCATCGTCTTTGTAGTCCATGGTAGATCGATCTGAATTAATTCTGACGGTTCACTAAACGAGC
TCTGCTTATATAGACCTCCCACCGTACACGCCTACCGCCCATTTGCGTCAACGGGGCGGGGTTATTACGA
CATTTTGGAAAGTCCCGTTGATTTTGGTGCCAAAACAAACTCCCATTGACGTCAATGGGGTGGAGACTTG
GAAATCCCCGTGAGTCAAACCGCTATCCACGCCCATTGGTGTACTGCCAAAACCGCATCACCATGGTAAT
AGCGATGACTAATACGTAGATGTACTGCCAAGTAGGAAAGTCCCGTAAGGTCATGTACTGGGCATAATGC
CAGGCGGGCCATTTACCGTCATTGACGTCAATAGGGGGCGGACTTGGCATATGATACACTTGATGTACTG
CCAAGTGGGCAGTTTACCGTAAATACTCCACCCATTGACGTCAATGGAAAGTCCCTATTGGCGTTACTAT
GGGAACATACGTCATTATTGACGTCAATGGGCGGGGGTCGTTGGGCGGTCAGCCAGGCGGGCCATTTACC
GTAAGTTATGTAACGCGGAACTCCATATATGGGCTATGAACTAATGACCCCGTAATTGATTACTATTAAT
AACTAGTCAATAATCAATGTCAACATGGCGGTCATATTGGACATGAGCCAATATAAATGTACATATTATG
ATATAGATACAACGTATGCAATGGCCAATAGCCAATATTGATTTATGCTATATAACCAATGACTAATATG
GCTAATTGCCAATATTGATTCAATGTATAGATCAGCTTGGCACTGGCCGTCGTTTTACAACGTCGTGACT
GGGAAAACCCTGGCGTTACCCAACTTAATCGCCTTGCAGCACATCCCCCTTTCGCCAGCTGGCGTAATAG
CGAAGAGGCCCGCACCGATCGCCCTTCCCAACAGTTGCGCAGCCTGAATGGCGAATGGAAATTGTAAGCG
TTAATATTTTGTTAAAATTCGCGTTAAATTTTTGTTAAATCAGCTCATTTTTTAACCAATAGGCCGAAAT
CGGCAAAATCCCTTATAAATCAAAAGAATAGACCGAGATAGGGT
[37 nt withheld, positions 5995-6031]
AAAGAACGTGGACTCCAACGTCAAAGG
[49 nt withheld, positions 6059-6107]
T
[91 nt withheld, positions 6109-6199]
G
[124 nt withheld, positions 6201-6324]
CAGGTGGCACTTTTCGGGGAAATGTGCGCGGAACCCCTATTTGTTTATTTTTCTAAATACATTCAAATAT
GTATCCGCTCATGAGACAATAACCCTGATAAATGCTTCAATAATATTGAAAAAGGAAGAGTATGAGTATT
CAACATTTCCGTGTCGCCCTTATTCCCTTTTTTGCGGCATTTTGCCTTCCTGTTTTTGCTCACCCAGAAA
CGCTGGTGAAAGTAAAAGATGCTGAAGATCAGTTGGGTGCACGAGTGGGTTACATCGAACTGGATCTCAA
CAGCGGTAAGATCCTTGAGAGTTTTCGCCCCGAAGAACGTTTTCCAATGATGAGCACTTTTAAAGTTCTG
CTATGTGGCGCGGTATTATCCCGTATTGACGCCGGGCAAGAGCAACTCGGTCGCCGCATACACTATTCTC
AGAATGACTTGGTTGAGTACTCACCAGTCACAGAAAAGCATCTTACGGATGGCATGACAGTAAGAGAATT
ATGCAGTGCTGCCATAACCATGAGTGATAACACTGCGGCCAACTTACTTCTGACAACGATCGGAGGACCG
AAGGAGCTAACCGCTTTTTTGCACAACATGGGGGATCATGTAACTCGCCTTGATCGTTGGGAACCGGAGC
TGAATGAAGCCATACCAAACGACGAGCGTGACACCACGATGCCTGTAGCAATGGCAACAACGTTGCGCAA
ACTATTAACTGGCGAACTACTTACTCTAGCTTCCCGGCAACAATTAATAGACTGGATGGAGGCGGATAAA
GTTGCAGGACCACTTCTGCGCTCGGCCCTTCCGGCTGGCTGGTTTATTGCTGATAAATCTGGAGCCGGTG
AGCGTGGGTCTCGCGGTATCATTGCAGCACTGGGGCCAGATGGTAAGCCCTCCCGTATCGTAGTTATCTA
CACGACGGGGAGTCAGGCAACTATGGATGAACGAAATAGACAGATCGCTGAGATAGGTGCCTCACTGATT
AAGCATTGGTAACTGTCAGACCAAGTTTACTCATATATACTTTAGATTGATTTAAAACTTCATTTTTAAT
TTAAAAGGATCTAGGTGAAGATCCTTTTTGATAATCTCATGACCAAAATCCCTTAACGTGAGTTTTCGTT
CCACTGAGCGTCAGACCCCGTAGAAAAGATCAAAGGATCTTC
Features (pLannotate 1.2.2; 22 found; start..end, strand, type, name):
      1..589     +  rep_origin     ori: high-copy-number ColE1/pMB1/pBR322/pUC origin of replication
    772..864     +  CDS            lacI (fragment): lac repressor; lacI; The lac repressor binds to the lac operator to inhibit transcription in E. coli. This inhibition can be relieved by adding lactose or isopropyl-β-D-thiogalactopyranoside (IPTG).
    877..898     +  protein_bind   CAP binding site: CAP binding activates transcription in the presence of cAMP. E. coli catabolite activator protein
    913..943     +  promoter       lac promoter: promoter for the E. coli lac operon
    951..967     +  protein_bind   lac operator: The lac repressor binds to the lac operator to inhibit transcription in E. coli. This inhibition can be relieved by adding lactose or isopropyl-β-D-thiogalactopyranoside (IPTG). lac repressor encoded by lacI
   1005..1023    +  promoter       T7 promoter: promoter for bacteriophage T7 RNA polymerase
   1029..1163    -  polyA_signal   SV40 poly(A) signal: SV40 polyadenylation signal
   1186..1269    -  CDS            large T antigen (fragment): large T antigen from SV40 (simian virus 40)
   1270..1293    +  rep_origin     CloDF13 ori (fragment): Plasmids containing the CloDF13 (CDF) origin of replication can be propagated in E. coli cells that contain additional plasmids with compatible origins.
   1316..1375    -  CDS            str (fragment): STR_KLEPN - Protein inferred from homology: Swiss-Prot protein existence level 3. The aminoglycoside phosphotransferases achieve inactivation of their antibiotic substrates by phosphorylation. From Klebsiella pneumoniae.
   1417..1794    -  CDS            ble: BLE_KLEPN - Experimental evidence at protein level: Swiss-Prot protein existence level 1. Binding protein with a strong affinity to the bleomycin family of antibiotics. Binds to CL990; an antimitotic-antibiotic compound. From Klebsiella pneumoniae.
   1818..2609    -  CDS            neo: KKA2_KLEPN - Also known as kan, nptII. Experimental evidence at protein level: Swiss-Prot protein existence level 1. Resistance to kanamycin, neomycin, paromomycin, ribostamycin, butirosin and gentamicin B. From Klebsiella pneumoniae.
   2663..2960    -  promoter       SV40 promoter: SV40 enhancer and early promoter
   3002..3624    -  polyA_signal   hGH poly(A) signal: human growth hormone polyadenylation signal
   3641..4888    -  CDS            GSDMB: GSDMB_HUMAN - Also known as GSDML From Homo sapiens (Human).
   4905..4925    -  CDS            3xFLAG (fragment): three tandem FLAG® epitope tags
   4971..5170    -  promoter       CMV promoter: human cytomegalovirus (CMV) immediate early promoter
   5172..5551    -  enhancer       CMV enhancer: human cytomegalovirus immediate early enhancer
   5711..5865    +  CDS            lacZα (fragment): LacZα fragment of β-galactosidase; lacZ fragment
   5896..6324    -  rep_origin     f1 ori (sequence partly withheld): f1 bacteriophage origin of replication; arrow indicates direction of (+) strand synthesis
   6351..6455    +  promoter       AmpR promoter: bla
   6456..7316    +  CDS            AmpR: β-lactamase; bla; confers resistance to ampicillin, carbenicillin, and related antibiotics
