[The description below was written by a language model from this plasmid's Addgene catalogue record and pLannotate feature annotations shown in this document.]
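Description:
pCMV-Flag-hGSDMB is a 7,486 bp mammalian expression plasmid built on a pCMV backbone for producing human gasdermin B (GSDMB, also known as GSDML) with an N-terminal FLAG epitope. The expression cassette consists of the human cytomegalovirus immediate early enhancer and promoter, a short FLAG-encoding segment (annotated as a fragment of 3xFLAG, about one epitope's length, consistent with the single FLAG tag listed in the catalogue entry), the GSDMB coding sequence, and a human growth hormone polyadenylation signal that terminates and stabilises the transcript. The strong constitutive CMV promoter gives high-level expression after transient transfection, and the tag allows detection or immunoprecipitation of the protein with anti-FLAG antibodies.

A second cassette in the same orientation uses the SV40 enhancer/early promoter to drive the neo (nptII) gene, followed by a ble open reading frame and a fragment of str, an arrangement reminiscent of the Tn5 resistance region, and ends with an SV40 poly(A) signal. This provides G418 selection for stable mammalian cell lines, as recorded in the catalogue. In bacteria the plasmid replicates from a high-copy ColE1/pUC-type origin and is selected with ampicillin through the bla gene and its own promoter. An f1 origin is also present, along with backbone remnants such as lacI and lacZα fragments, the lac promoter/operator and a T7 promoter, which play no evident role in the mammalian payload.

Gasdermins are pore-forming effectors of pyroptosis, and the construct was deposited with a study of gasdermin-dependent pyroptosis in keratinocytes infected with group A Streptococcus. It suits ectopic expression of tagged GSDMB for cleavage, localisation or cell-death assays.
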