Addgene plasmid #218936: pCMV-Flag-hGSDMB
Purpose: Expression of N-terminal FLAG tagged human gasdermin B
Depositing lab: Christopher LaRock. Depositing organization: Emory University. Publication: Group A Streptococcus induces GSDMA-dependent pyroptosis in keratinocytes. LaRock DL, Johnson AF, Wilde S, Sands JS, Monteiro MP, LaRock CN. Nature. 2022 May;605(7910):527-531. doi: 10.1038/s41586-022-04717-x. Epub 2022 May 11. PubMed 35545676.
Backbone
  Vector backbone: pCMV
  Vector type: Mammalian Expression
  Selectable markers: Neomycin (select with G418)
Growth in bacteria
  Bacterial resistance: Ampicillin, 100 μg/mL
  Growth temperature: 37°C
  Growth strain: DH5alpha
  Copy number: Unknown
Gene/Insert
  Gene/Insert name: human GSDMB (alt name: gasdermin B)
  Species: H. sapiens (human)
  Entrez Gene: GSDMB (a.k.a. GSDMB-1, GSDML, PP4052, PRO2521)
  Promoter: CMV
  Tag / fusion protein: FLAG (N terminal on insert)
  Cloning method: Other
  Sequencing primers: 5′ CMV
Terms and licenses: Academic/Nonprofit Terms; Industry Terms: Not Available to Industry
How to cite: pCMV-Flag-hGSDMB was a gift from Christopher LaRock (Addgene plasmid # 218936 ; http://n2t.net/addgene:218936 ; RRID:Addgene_218936)
